Addgene plasmid #43638: III-GGAT
Depositing lab: Chad Cowan & Kiran Musunuru. Depositing organization: Harvard University. Publication: A TALEN Genome-Editing System for Generating Human Stem Cell-Based Disease Models. Ding Q, Lee YK, Schaefer EA, Peters DT, Veres A, Kim K, Kuperwasser N, Motola DL, Meissner TB, Hendriks WT, Trevisan M, Gupta RM, Moisan A, Banks E, Friesen M, Schinzel RT, Xia F, Tang A, Xia Y, Figueroa E, Wann A, Ahfeldt T, Daheron L, Zhang F, Rubin LL, Peng LF, Chung RT, Musunuru K, Cowan CA. Cell Stem Cell. 2012 Dec 12. pii: S1934-5909(12)00645-5. doi: 10.1016/j.stem.2012.11.011. PubMed 23246482.
Backbone
  Vector backbone: pCRII-TOPO
  Backbone manufacturer: Invitrogen
  Backbone size w/o insert (bp): 3973
  Vector type: Bacterial Cloning
Growth in bacteria
  Bacterial resistance: Ampicillin and Kanamycin, 100 & 50 μg/mL
  Growth temperature: 37°C
  Growth strain: Top10
  Copy number: High Copy
Gene/Insert
  Gene/Insert name: III-GGAT
  Species: Synthetic
  Insert size (bp): 426
  Cloning method: TOPO Cloning
  Sequencing primers: 5′ T7; 3′ M13-rev
Terms and licenses: Academic/Nonprofit Terms; Industry Terms: Not Available to Industry
How to cite: III-GGAT was a gift from Chad Cowan & Kiran Musunuru (Addgene plasmid # 43638 ; http://n2t.net/addgene:43638 ; RRID:Addgene_43638)
