[The description below was written by a language model from this plasmid's Addgene catalogue record.]
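Description:
III-GGAT is a bacterial cloning plasmid built on the commercial pCRII-TOPO backbone (about 4.0 kb without insert), into which a 426 bp synthetic fragment was introduced by TOPO cloning. It is a high-copy plasmid maintained in E. coli, and the record lists both ampicillin and kanamycin resistance, consistent with the dual markers carried by this backbone. The insert is flanked by T7 and M13-reverse priming sites, which the record gives as the sequencing primers for verifying it. No feature table is provided, so the exact positions of the origin of replication, resistance genes and other backbone elements cannot be described from this record.

The insert is identified only by its name and as synthetic; the record does not spell out its composition. The associated publication describes a TALEN genome-editing system for generating human stem cell-based disease models. The name suggests one member of a library of pre-assembled TAL effector repeat modules: "GGAT" plausibly denotes the four DNA bases recognised by a block of repeats, and "III" the position of that block within the final array. An insert size of 426 bp is roughly what four repeats of about 34 amino acids each would occupy. This interpretation is an inference from the name and context, not something the record states.

There is no promoter or expression cassette recorded for the insert. The plasmid is therefore best understood as a storage and source vector from which the fragment is taken for assembly into a full TALEN construct, rather than one used directly in mammalian cells.
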