>Addgene plasmid #43638 | III-GGAT | depositor partial sequence | sequence record 58903 | III-GGAT sequence 426 bps
CGTCTCGGCTCACCCCAGAGCAGGTCGTGGCAATCGCGAGCAATAACGGCGGAAAACAGGCTTTGGAAAC
GGTGCAGAGGCTCCTTCCAGTGCTGTGCCAAGCGCACGGCCTCACCCCAGAGCAGGTCGTGGCAATCGCG
AGCAATAACGGCGGAAAACAGGCTTTGGAAACGGTGCAGAGGCTCCTTCCAGTGCTGTGCCAAGCGCACG
GCCTCACCCCAGAGCAGGTCGTGGCAATCGCCTCCAACATTGGCGGGAAACAGGCACTCGAGACTGTCCA
GCGCCTGCTTCCCGTGCTGTGCCAAGCGCACGGATTAACCCCAGAGCAGGTCGTGGCCATTGCCTCGAAT
GGAGGGGGCAAACAGGCGTTGGAAACCGTACAACGATTGCTGCCGGTGCTGTGCCAAGCGCACGGACTCA
GAGACG
