>Addgene plasmid #43638 | III-GGAT | addgene partial sequence | sequence record 61710 | M13-F20 5'-TGTAAAACGACGGCCAGT-3'
CGATTGGGCCCTCTGATGCATGCTCGAGCGGCCGCCAGTGTGATGGATATCTGCAGAATTCGCCCTTGCC
GTCCTAGCGCGTCTCGGCTCACCCCAGAGCAGGTCGTGGCAATCGCGAGCAATAACGGCGGAAAACAGGC
TTTGGAAACGGTGCAGAGGCTCCTTCCAGTGCTGTGCCAAGCGCACGGCCTCACCCCAGAGCAGGTCGTG
GCAATCGCGAGCAATAACGGCGGAAAACAGGCTTTGGAAACGGTGCAGAGGCTCCTTCCAGTGCTGTGCC
AAGCGCACGGCCTCACCCCAGAGCAGGTCGTGGCAATCGCCTCCAACATTGGCGGGAAACAGGCACTCGA
GACTGTCCAGCGCCTGCTTCCCGTGCTGTGCCAAGCGCACGGATTAACCCCAGAGCAGGTCGTGGCCATT
GCCTCGAATGGAGGGGGCAAACAGGCGTTGGAAACCGTACAACGATTGCTGCCGGTGCTGTGCCAAGCGC
ACGGACTCAGAGACGTGGGCACAGGAAAGAAGGGCGAATTCCAGCACACTGGCGGCCGTTACTAGTGGAT
CCGAGCTCGGTACCAAGCTTGATGCATAGCTTGAGTATTCTATAGTGTCACCTAAATAGCTTGGCGTAAT
CATGGTCATAGCTGTTTCCTGTGTGAAATTGTTATCCGCTCACAATTCCACACAACATACGAGCCGGAAG
CATAAAGTGTAAAGCCTGGGGTGCCTAATGAGTGAGCTAACTCACATTAATTGCGTTGCGCTCACTGCCC
GCTTTCCAGTCGGGAAACCTGTCGTGCCAGCTGCATTAATGAATCGGCCAACGCGCGGGGAGAGGCGGTT
TGCGTATTGGGCGCTCTTCCGCTTCCTCGCTCACTGACTCG
